>Addgene plasmid #170858 | His-GFP-Clathrin | addgene full sequence | sequence record 335125 | Addgene NGS Result
TAGTTATTAATAGTAATCAATTACGGGGTCATTAGTTCATAGCCCATATATGGAGTTCCGCGTTACATAA
CTTACGGTAAATGGCCCGCCTGGCTGACCGCCCAACGACCCCCGCCCATTGACGTCAATAATGACGTATG
TTCCCATAGTAACGCCAATAGGGACTTTCCATTGACGTCAATGGGTGGAGTATTTACGGTAAACTGCCCA
CTTGGCAGTACATCAAGTGTATCATATGCCAAGTACGCCCCCTATTGACGTCAATGACGGTAAATGGCCC
GCCTGGCATTATGCCCAGTACATGACCTTATGGGACTTTCCTACTTGGCAGTACATCTACGTATTAGTCA
TCGCTATTACCATGGTGATGCGGTTTTGGCAGTACATCAATGGGCGTGGATAGCGGTTTGACTCACGGGG
ATTTCCAAGTCTCCACCCCATTGACGTCAATGGGAGTTTGTTTTGGCACCAAAATCAACGGGACTTTCCA
AAATGTCGTAACAACTCCGCCCCATTGACGCAAATGGGCGGTAGGCGTGTACGGTGGGAGGTCTATATAA
GCAGAGCTGGTTTAGTGAACCGTCAGATCCGCTAGCGCTACCGGTCGCCACCATGGGCAGCAGCCATCAT
CATCATCATCACAGCAGCGGCGTGAGCAAGGGCGAGGAGCTGTTCACCGGGGTGGTGCCCATCCTGGTCG
AGCTGGACGGCGACGTAAACGGCCACAAGTTCAGCGTGTCCGGCGAGGGCGAGGGCGATGCCACCTACGG
CAAGCTGACCCTGAAGTTCATCTGCACCACCGGCAAGCTGCCCGTGCCCTGGCCCACCCTCGTGACCACC
CTGACCTACGGCGTGCAGTGCTTCAGCCGCTACCCCGACCACATGAAGCAGCACGACTTCTTCAAGTCCG
CCATGCCCGAAGGCTACGTCCAGGAGCGCACCATCTTCTTCAAGGACGACGGCAACTACAAGACCCGCGC
CGAGGTGAAGTTCGAGGGCGACACCCTGGTGAACCGCATCGAGCTGAAGGGCATCGACTTCAAGGAGGAC
GGCAACATCCTGGGGCACAAGCTGGAGTACAACTACAACAGCCACAACGTCTATATCATGGCCGACAAGC
AGAAGAACGGCATCAAGGTGAACTTCAAGATCCGCCACAACATCGAGGACGGCAGCGTGCAGCTCGCCGA
CCACTACCAGCAGAACACCCCCATCGGCGACGGCCCCGTGCTGCTGCCCGACAACCACTACCTGAGCACC
CAGTCCGCCCTGAGCAAAGACCCCAACGAGAAGCGCGATCACATGGTCCTGCTGGAGTTCGTGACCGCCG
CCGGGATCACTCTCGGCATGGACGAGCTGTACAAGTCCGGACTCAGATCTCGAGCTCAAGCTTCGAATTC
TATGGCCGAGTTGGATCCATTCGGCGATCCCGCCGGTGCGCCCGGTGGCCCCGCTCTAGGAAACGGGGTG
GCGGGCGCCGGCGAAGAAGACCCGGCCGCGGCCTTCTTGGCGCAGCAAGAGAGTGAGATTGCGGGCATCG
AGAACGATGAGGCCTTCGCCATCCTGGACGGCGGCGCCCCCGGGCCGCAGCCACACGGCGAGCCGCCGGG
AGGTCCGGATGCTGTTGACGGAGTGATGAATGGTGAATACTACCAGGAGAGCAATGGTCCAACAGACAGT
TACGCAGCCATTTCAGAAGTGGATCGATTGCAGTCAGAGCCTGAAAGTATCCGTAAGTGGAGAGAAGAGC
AGACAGAGCGCCTGGAAGCCCTCGATGCCAATTCTCGGAAGCAAGAAGCGGAGTGGAAAGAAAAGGCGAT
AAAGGAGCTGGAAGAGTGGTATGCGAGGCAGGACGAGCAGCTACAGAAGACAAAGGCAAACAACAGGGCA
GCAGAAGAAGCCTTTGTAAACGACATTGACGAGTCATCCCCAGGCACTGAGTGGGAGCGGGTGGCCCGCC
TGTGTGACTTTAACCCCAAGTCCAGCAAACAGGCCAAAGATGTCTCTCGCATGCGCTCAGTCCTCATCTC
CCTGAAGCAGGCCCCCCTGGTGCACTGAGTCGACGGTACCGCGGGCCCGGGATCCACCGGATCTAGATAA
CTGATCATAATCAGCCATACCACATTTGTAGAGGTTTTACTTGCTTTAAAAAACCTCCCACACCTCCCCC
TGAACCTGAAACATAAAATGAATGCAATTGTTGTTGTTAACTTGTTTATTGCAGCTTATAATGGTTACAA
ATAAAGCAATAGCATCACAAATTTCACAAATAAAGCATTTTTTTCACTGCATTCTAGTTGTGGTTTGTCC
AAACTCATCAATGTATCTTAACGCGTAAATTGTAAGCGTTAATATTTTGTTAAAATTCGCGTTAAATTTT
TGTTAAATCAGCTCATTTTTTAACCAATAGGCCGAAATCGGCAAAATCCCTTATAAATCAAAAGAATAGA
CCGAGATAGGGT
[37 nt withheld, positions 2463-2499]
AAAGAACGTGGACTCCAACGTCAAAGG
[49 nt withheld, positions 2527-2575]
T
[91 nt withheld, positions 2577-2667]
G
[124 nt withheld, positions 2669-2792]
CAGGTGGCACTTTTCGGGGAAATGTGCGCGGAACCCCTATTTGTTTATTTTTCTAAATACATTCAAATAT
GTATCCGCTCATGAGACAATAACCCTGATAAATGCTTCAATAATATTGAAAAAGGAAGAGTCCTGAGGCG
GAAAGAACCAGCTGTGGAATGTGTGTCAGTTAGGGTGTGGAAAGTCCCCAGGCTCCCCAGCAGGCAGAAG
TATGCAAAGCATGCATCTCAATTAGTCAGCAACCAGGTGTGGAAAGTCCCCAGGCTCCCCAGCAGGCAGA
AGTATGCAAAGCATGCATCTCAATTAGTCAGCAACCATAGTCCCGCCCCTAACTCCGCCCATCCCGCCCC
TAACTCCGCCCAGTTCCGCCCATTCTCCGCCCCATGGCTGACTAATTTTTTTTATTTATGCAGAGGCCGA
GGCCGCCTCGGCCTCTGAGCTATTCCAGAAGTAGTGAGGAGGCTTTTTTGGAGGCCTAGGCTTTTGCAAA
GATCGATCAAGAGACAGGATGAGGATCGTTTCGCATGATTGAACAAGATGGATTGCACGCAGGTTCTCCG
GCCGCTTGGGTGGAGAGGCTATTCGGCTATGACTGGGCACAACAGACAATCGGCTGCTCTGATGCCGCCG
TGTTCCGGCTGTCAGCGCAGGGGCGCCCGGTTCTTTTTGTCAAGACCGACCTGTCCGGTGCCCTGAATGA
ACTGCAAGACGAGGCAGCGCGGCTATCGTGGCTGGCCACGACGGGCGTTCCTTGCGCAGCTGTGCTCGAC
GTTGTCACTGAAGCGGGAAGGGACTGGCTGCTATTGGGCGAAGTGCCGGGGCAGGATCTCCTGTCATCTC
ACCTTGCTCCTGCCGAGAAAGTATCCATCATGGCTGATGCAATGCGGCGGCTGCATACGCTTGATCCGGC
TACCTGCCCATTCGACCACCAAGCGAAACATCGCATCGAGCGAGCACGTACTCGGATGGAAGCCGGTCTT
GTCGATCAGGATGATCTGGACGAAGAGCATCAGGGGCTCGCGCCAGCCGAACTGTTCGCCAGGCTCAAGG
CGAGCATGCCCGACGGCGAGGATCTCGTCGTGACCCATGGCGATGCCTGCTTGCCGAATATCATGGTGGA
AAATGGCCGCTTTTCTGGATTCATCGACTGTGGCCGGCTGGGTGTGGCGGACCGCTATCAGGACATAGCG
TTGGCTACCCGTGATATTGCTGAAGAGCTTGGCGGCGAATGGGCTGACCGCTTCCTCGTGCTTTACGGTA
TCGCCGCTCCCGATTCGCAGCGCATCGCCTTCTATCGCCTTCTTGACGAGTTCTTCTGAGCGGGACTCTG
GGGTTCGAAATGACCGACCAAGCGACGCCCAACCTGCCATCACGAGATTTCGATTCCACCGCCGCCTTCT
ATGAAAGGTTGGGCTTCGGAATCGTTTTCCGGGACGCCGGCTGGATGATCCTCCAGCGCGGGGATCTCAT
GCTGGAGTTCTTCGCCCACCCTAGGGGGAGGCTAACTGAAACACGGAAGGAGACAATACCGGAAGGAACC
CGCGCTATGACGGCAATAAAAAGACAGAATAAAACGCACGGTGTTGGGTCGTTTGTTCATAAACGCGGGG
TTCGGTCCCAGGGCTGGCACTCTGTCGATACCCCACCGAGACCCCATTGGGGCCAATACGCCCGCGTTTC
TTCCTTTTCCCCACCCCACCCCCCAAGTTCGGGTGAAGGCCCAGGGCTCGCAGCCAACGTCGGGGCGGCA
GGCCCTGCCATAGCCTCAGGTTACTCATATATACTTTAGATTGATTTAAAACTTCATTTTTAATTTAAAA
GGATCTAGGTGAAGATCCTTTTTGATAATCTCATGACCAAAATCCCTTAACGTGAGTTTTCGTTCCACTG
AGCGTCAGACCCCGTAGAAAAGATCAAAGGATCTTCTTGAGATCCTTTTTTTCTGCGCGTAATCTGCTGC
TTGCAAACAAAAAAACCACCGCTACCAGCGGTGGTTTGTTTGCCGGATCAAGAGCTACCAACTCTTTTTC
CGAAGGTAACTGGCTTCAGCAGAGCGCAGATACCAAATACTGTTCTTCTAGTGTAGCCGTAGTTAGGCCA
CCACTTCAAGAACTCTGTAGCACCGCCTACATACCTCGCTCTGCTAATCCTGTTACCAGTGGCTGCTGCC
AGTGGCGATAAGTCGTGTCTTACCGGGTTGGACTCAAGACGATAGTTACCGGATAAGGCGCAGCGGTCGG
GCTGAACGGGGGGTTCGTGCACACAGCCCAGCTTGGAGCGAACGACCTACACCGAACTGAGATACCTACA
GCGTGAGCTATGAGAAAGCGCCACGCTTCCCGAAGGGAGAAAGGCGGACAGGTATCCGGTAAGCGGCAGG
GTCGGAACAGGAGAGCGCACGAGGGAGCTTCCAGGGGGAAACGCCTGGTATCTTTATAGTCCTGTCGGGT
TTCGCCACCTCTGACTTGAGCGTCGATTTTTGTGATGCTCGTCAGGGGGGCGGAGCCTATGGAAAAACGC
CAGCAACGCGGCCTTTTTACGGTTCCTGGCCTTTTGCTGGCCTTTTGCTCACATGTTCTTTCCTGCGTTA
TCCCCTGATTCTGTGGATAACCGTATTACCGCCATGCAT
Features (pLannotate 1.2.2; 17 found; start..end, strand, type, name):
     61..364     +  enhancer       CMV enhancer: human cytomegalovirus immediate early enhancer
    365..568     +  promoter       CMV promoter: human cytomegalovirus (CMV) immediate early promoter
    625..641     +  CDS            capTEV™ (fragment): composite tag for in vivo biotinylation, TEV protease cleavage, and 6xHis tagging
    652..1365    +  CDS            EGFP: EGFP is a basic (constitutively fluorescent) green fluorescent protein published in 1996, derived from Aequorea victoria. It is reported to be a rapidly-maturing weak dimer with moderate acid sensitivity.
   1366..1401    +  misc_feature   MCS (fragment): multiple cloning site
   1402..2055    +  CDS            Clta (fragment): CLCA_MOUSE - Experimental evidence at protein level: Swiss-Prot protein existence level 1. Clathrin is the major protein of the polyhedral coat of coated pits and vesicles. Acts as component of the TACC3/ch- TOG/clathrin complex proposed to contribute to stabilization of kinetochore fibers of the mitotic spindle by acting as inter- microtubule bridge (By similarity). From Mus musculus (Mouse).
   2058..2085    +  misc_feature   MCS (fragment): multiple cloning site
   2102..2186    +  CDS            large T antigen (fragment): large T antigen from SV40 (simian virus 40)
   2209..2330    +  polyA_signal   SV40 poly(A) signal: SV40 polyadenylation signal
   2364..2792    -  rep_origin     f1 ori (sequence partly withheld): f1 bacteriophage origin of replication; arrow indicates direction of (+) strand synthesis
   2819..2923    +  promoter       AmpR promoter: bla
   2925..3282    +  promoter       SV40 promoter: SV40 enhancer and early promoter
   3317..4111    +  CDS            NeoR/KanR: aminoglycoside phosphotransferase from Tn5; aph(3')-II (or nptII); confers resistance to neomycin, kanamycin, and G418 (Geneticin®)
   4132..4284    +  CDS            ble (fragment): BLE_KLEPN - Experimental evidence at protein level: Swiss-Prot protein existence level 1. Binding protein with a strong affinity to the bleomycin family of antibiotics. Binds to CL990; an antimitotic-antibiotic compound. From Klebsiella pneumoniae.
   4343..4390    +  polyA_signal   HSV TK poly(A) signal: herpes simplex virus thymidine kinase polyadenylation signal (Cole and Stacy, 1985)
   4481..4497    -  polyA_signal   bGH poly(A) signal (fragment): bovine growth hormone polyadenylation signal
   4719..5307    +  rep_origin     ori: high-copy-number ColE1/pMB1/pBR322/pUC origin of replication
