[The description below was written by a language model from this plasmid's Addgene catalogue record and pLannotate feature annotations shown in this document.]
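Description:
His-GFP-Clathrin is a mammalian expression plasmid of about 5.4 kb built on the pEGFP-C1 backbone. It encodes mouse clathrin light chain A (Clta, also called Lca) fused at its N terminus to EGFP and a hexahistidine tag. Transcription is driven by the human cytomegalovirus immediate-early enhancer and promoter and terminated by the SV40 polyadenylation signal. In the annotated sequence, a short His-tag segment (picked up by the annotation software as a fragment of a composite tag) lies just upstream of EGFP. EGFP is followed by a remnant of the multiple cloning site that serves as a linker, and then by the Clta coding region. The order of the fusion is therefore His6–EGFP–clathrin light chain. The catalogue lists the His tag as N-terminal on the insert, but the feature table places it ahead of EGFP.

The plasmid replicates in E. coli at high copy from a pUC-type ColE1 origin and also carries an f1 origin for single-stranded DNA production. A single Tn5 aminoglycoside phosphotransferase gene (NeoR/KanR) provides selection in both hosts. A bacterial promoter drives it for kanamycin resistance, and the SV40 early promoter, paired with the HSV TK polyadenylation signal, drives it for G418 selection of stably transfected mammalian cells. The small large T antigen, ble and bGH poly(A) fragments in the annotation appear to be backbone remnants or partial matches rather than functional parts.

The construct fluorescently labels clathrin in mammalian cells. The His tag adds an affinity handle, although the record does not say how it is used. The associated study examined the nanoscale molecular organisation of docked dense-core vesicles in neuroendocrine cells.
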