Addgene plasmid #170858: His-GFP-Clathrin
Purpose: Mammalian expression of His-GFP-Clathrin.
Depositing lab: Justin Taraska. Depositing organization: National Heart, Lung, and Blood Institute (NHLBI). Publication: The nanoscale molecular morphology of docked exocytic dense-core vesicles in neuroendocrine cells. Prasai B, Haber GJ, Strub MP, Ahn R, Ciemniecki JA, Sochacki KA, Taraska JW. Nat Commun. 2021 Jun 25;12(1):3970. doi: 10.1038/s41467-021-24167-9. PubMed 34172739.
Backbone
  Vector backbone: pEGFP-C1
  Backbone manufacturer: Clonetech
  Vector type: Mammalian Expression
Growth in bacteria
  Bacterial resistance: Kanamycin, 50 μg/mL
  Growth temperature: 37°C
  Growth strain: DH5alpha
  Copy number: High Copy
Gene/Insert
  Gene/Insert name: Clathrin light polypeptide (Lca) (alt name: (Clta))
  Species: M. musculus (mouse)
  Entrez Gene: Clta (a.k.a. Lca)
  Promoter: CMV
  Tag / fusion protein: EGFP (N terminal on backbone); (His)6 (N terminal on insert)
  Cloning method: Unknown
  Sequencing primers: 5′ CMV-F; 3′ SV40-pArev
Terms and licenses: Academic/Nonprofit Terms; Industry Terms: Not Available to Industry
How to cite: His-GFP-Clathrin was a gift from Justin Taraska (Addgene plasmid # 170858 ; http://n2t.net/addgene:170858 ; RRID:Addgene_170858)
